Addgene plasmid #202306: pAJT251-bm3R1
Purpose: bm3R1 repressor plasmid for LPattB2 integration
Depositing lab: Christopher Voigt. Depositing organization: Massachusetts Institute of Technology. Publication: Redesign of an Escherichia coli Nissle treatment for phenylketonuria using insulated genomic landing pads and genetic circuits to reduce burden. Triassi AJ, Fields BD, Monahan CE, Means JM, Park Y, Doosthosseini H, Padmakumar JP, Isabella VM, Voigt CA. Cell Syst. 2023 Jun 21;14(6):512-524.e12. doi: 10.1016/j.cels.2023.05.004. PubMed 37348465.
Backbone
  Vector backbone: R6K
  Vector type: Bacterial Expression
Growth in bacteria
  Bacterial resistance: Kanamycin, 50 μg/mL
  Growth temperature: 37°C
  Growth strain: Pir1
  Copy number: Low Copy
Gene/Insert
  Gene/Insert name: bm3R1
  Species: Synthetic
  Cloning method: Gibson Cloning
Terms and licenses: Academic/Nonprofit Terms; Industry Terms: Not Available to Industry
How to cite: pAJT251-bm3R1 was a gift from Christopher Voigt (Addgene plasmid # 202306 ; http://n2t.net/addgene:202306 ; RRID:Addgene_202306)
