[The description below was written by a language model from this plasmid's Addgene catalogue record and pLannotate feature annotations shown in this document.]
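Description:
pAJT251-bm3R1 is a small (about 2.9 kb) bacterial integration plasmid built on an R6K backbone, designed to deliver the BM3R1 repressor gene into the LPattB2 landing pad in the bacterial genome. It comes from work on redesigning an Escherichia coli Nissle therapeutic strain with insulated genomic landing pads and genetic circuits. The R6K γ origin functions only when the π initiator protein is supplied in trans, so the plasmid is maintained at low copy in a pir-expressing host (Pir1). In strains lacking π it cannot replicate, so it acts as a suicide vector, and kanamycin-resistant clones are recovered only after chromosomal integration. Selection is through an aph(3')-Ia kanamycin resistance gene driven by the AmpR (bla) promoter and followed by the lambda t0 terminator. An incP oriT is also annotated, which would permit conjugative transfer from a suitable donor strain.

The payload is the bm3R1 coding sequence, a transcriptional repressor originally from Bacillus megaterium, listed here as synthetic. It lies on the reverse strand downstream of a tac promoter with an adjacent symmetric lac operator. This arrangement suggests that repressor expression is under LacI control and IPTG-inducible, although no lacI gene is annotated on the plasmid. A single FRT site sits between the expression cassette and the kanamycin marker, possibly for FLP-mediated removal of marker and backbone after integration, though the record does not describe this. The attachment site that would pair with LPattB2 is not annotated in the feature table, and the integrase involved is not stated. The short ccdB, bom and RSF ori hits are only fragments, most likely cloning remnants or spurious matches with no function.
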