Features (pLannotate 1.2.2; 12 found; start..end, strand, type, name):
     40..56      -  CDS            ccdB (fragment): CcdB, a bacterial toxin that poisons DNA gyrase; ccdB; Plasmids containing the ccdB gene cannot be propagated in standard E. coli strains.
    112..687     -  CDS            bm3R1: BM3R1_BACME - Experimental evidence at protein level: Swiss-Prot protein existence level 1. Negatively controls the expression of the cytochrome p450BM-3 gene at the transcriptional level. From Bacillus megaterium.
    785..804     +  protein_bind   lac operator (symmetric): The lac repressor binds to the lac operator to inhibit transcription in E. coli. This inhibition can be relieved by adding lactose or isopropyl-β-D-thiogalactopyranoside (IPTG). The symmetric lac operator was optimized for tight binding of lac repressor. lac repressor encoded by lacI
    810..838     -  promoter       tac promoter: strong E. coli promoter; hybrid between the trp and lac UV5 promoters
    860..881     -  misc_feature   bom (fragment): basis of mobility region from pBR322
    928..975     -  protein_bind   FRT: FLP-mediated recombination occurs in the 8-bp core sequence TCTAGAAA (Turan and Bode, 2011). FLP recombinase from the Saccharomyces cerevisiae 2μ plasmid
   1027..1118    +  promoter       AmpR promoter: bla
   1119..1934    +  CDS            KanR: aminoglycoside phosphotransferase; aph(3')-Ia; confers resistance to kanamycin in bacteria or G418 (Geneticin®) in eukaryotes
   1945..2039    +  terminator     lambda t0 terminator: transcription terminator from phage lambda
   2190..2298    +  oriT           oriT: incP origin of transfer
   2342..2730    +  rep_origin     R6K γ ori: γ replication origin from E. coli plasmid R6K; requires the R6K initiator protein pi for replication
   2790..2849    +  rep_origin     RSF ori (fragment): Plasmids containing the RSF 1030 origin of replication can be propagated in E. coli cells that contain additional plasmids with compatible origins.
>Addgene plasmid #202306 | pAJT251-bm3R1 | addgene full sequence | sequence record 408092 | Addgene NGS Result
GAATCTCGCGTAGACACATACATGAGCAGCGAAAAGAGGTGGCCAGGGGGATCACCTGGCAGCATGCTGC
CTAATAAAAAAGGCCGGAAAATCCGGCCTTTTGACGCTTTAGCTCTGACGGCTCAGTGCTGCCCACAGGC
TTTCTTCAACACCGGTCAGCAGTTCATCGGTCAGGCTCAGATAATCGTTCTCGATCATTTCATACACTTC
CATAAAGCTGCCAAACAGAATTGCAATCAGTGCATTTTCCGGCAGATTACGAATCACACCCTGTTTCTGA
CCTTCACGAAAAAAGGTGCACACAAATTCAACCAGTTTCTGATATGCCAGACGGCTTTCTTCGGTCAGAA
AGGTGCCCTGGCTATGGGTTTTGATAAAACCCAGTGCACGCGGATGATTTTTGGTAAAGGTCACCATACC
TTCAAAAATGTGATGAAAGCCATCACGATAACCATCACGTTCATTTGCCAGACCGCTTTCAATACACTGC
AGAAATTCATTAACATGCTGCTGAAACAGTTCGTTCACCAGGCTTTCTTTGTTTTTGAAATAGCGATAAA
TGGTGCCTGCACCAACTTTTGCATTTTCTGCAATCATCGGCATGGTGGTTGCATCAAAACCACGTTCTGC
AAACAGCAGCAGGCTTGCGCTAAAAATTGCTTTCTGTTTGGTCGGGGTGCTTTCCATCCTCCCGGCCTCG
TTTGGTTAAACAAAATTATTTGTAGAGGACTGTTTCGGCCCTTTTGGGCCATCGTCAGGTCGGATACACA
TCCGGCGACAGTCTAATTGTGAGCGCTCACAATTCCACACATTATACGAGCCGATGATTAATTGTCAACA
CAGCCAACGATCGTTCTCCCAGTACAATCTGCTCTGATGCCCTCGAGTGCGGCCGCACTAGTGTCGACGG
AGCTCGAATTCGGATCCGAAGTTCCTATACTTTCTAGAGAATAGGAACTTCGGAATAGGAACTTCTATTT
TTATAGGTTAATGTCATGATAATAATGGTTTCTTAGACCATGCCTATTTGTTTATTTTTCTAAATACATT
CAAATATGTATCCGCTCATGAGACAATAACCCTGATAAATGCTTCAATAATATTGAAAAAGGAAGAGTAT
GAGCCATATTCAACGGGAAACGTCTTGCTCTAGGCCGCGATTAAATTCCAACATGGATGCTGATTTATAT
GGGTATAAATGGGCTCGCGATAATGTCGGGCAATCAGGTGCGACAATCTATCGATTGTATGGGAAGCCCG
ATGCGCCAGAGTTGTTTCTGAAACATGGCAAAGGTAGCGTTGCCAATGATGTTACAGATGAGATGGTCAG
ACTAAACTGGCTGACGGAATTTATGCCTCTTCCGACCATCAAGCATTTTATCCGTACTCCTGATGATGCA
TGGTTACTCACCACTGCGATCCCCGGGAAAACAGCATTCCAGGTATTAGAAGAATATCCTGATTCAGGTG
AAAATATTGTTGATGCGCTGGCAGTGTTCCTGCGCCGGTTGCATTCGATTCCTGTTTGTAATTGTCCTTT
TAACAGCGACCGCGTATTTCGTCTCGCTCAGGCGCAATCACGAATGAATAACGGTTTGGTTGATGCGAGT
GATTTTGATGACGAGCGTAATGGCTGGCCTGTTGAACAAGTCTGGAAAGAAATGCATAAACTTTTGCCAT
TCTCACCGGATTCAGTCGTCACTCATGGTGATTTCTCACTTGATAACCTTATTTTTGACGAGGGGAAATT
AATAGGTTGTATTGATGTTGGACGAGTCGGAATCGCAGACCGATACCAGGATCTTGCCATCCTATGGAAC
TGCCTCGGTGAGTTTTCTCCTTCATTACAGAAACGGCTTTTTCAAAAATATGGTATTGATAATCCTGATA
TGAATAAATTGCAGTTTCATTTGATGCTCGATGAGTTTTTCTAAAGCTCGCTTGGACTCCTGTTGATAGA
TCCAGTAATGACCTCAGAACTCCATCTGGATTTGTTCAGAACGCTCGGTTGCCGCCGGGCGTTTTTTATT
GGTGAGAATCCAAGCTTAAGGTATACTTTCCGCTGCATAACCCTGCTTCGGGGTCATTATAGCGATTTTT
TCGGTATATCCATCCTTTTTCGCACGATATACAGGATTTTGCCAAAGGGTTCGTGTAGACTTTCCTTGGT
GTATCCAACGGCGTCAGCCGGGCAGGATAGGTGAAGTAGGCCCACCCGCGAGCGGGTGTTCCTTCTTCAC
TGTCCCTTATTCGCACCTGGCGGTGCTCAACGGGAATCCTGCTCTGCGAGGCTGGCCGATAAGCTACAAG
AAGATCCGGCCACGATGCGTCCGGCGTAGAGGATCTGAAGATCAGCAGTTCAACCTGTTGATAGTACGTA
CTAAGCTCTCATGTTTCACGTACTAAGCTCTCATGTTTAACGTACTAAGCTCTCATGTTTAACGAACTAA
ACCCTCATGGCTAACGTACTAAGCTCTCATGGCTAACGTACTAAGCTCTCATGTTTCACGTACTAAGCTC
TCATGTTTGAACAATAAAATTAATATAAATCAGCAACTTAAATAGCCTCTAAGGTTTTAAGTTTTATAAG
AAAAAAAAGAATATATAAGGCTTTTAAAGCTTTTAAGGTTTAACGGTTGTGGACAACAAGCCAGGGATGT
AACGCACTGAGAAGCCCTTAGAGCCTCTCAAAGCAATTTTGAGTGACACAGGAACACTTAACGGCTGACA
TGGGAATTAGCCATGGGCCCGTGCGAATCATTTTTACGGTTCCTGGCCTTTTGCTGGCCTTTTGCTCACA
TGTTCTTTCCTGCGTTATCCCCTGATTCTGTGGATAACCGTATTACCGCCTAGCCAAGAGCAGTGCCTTG
CAGAAGTTCTCGGGCGA
